>Addgene plasmid #170439 | pET-DEST42 -SSRP1 | addgene full sequence | sequence record 338011 | Addgene NGS Result
TAATACGACTCACTATAGGGGAATTGTGAGCGGATAACAATTCCCCTCTAGAAATAATTTTGTTTAACTT
TAAGAAGGAATATCACAAGTTTGTACAAAAAAGCAGGCTTAATGACAGACTCTCTGGAGTACAACGACAT
AAACGCCGAAGTGCGCGGAGTCTTGTGTTCCGGACGCCTAAAGATGACCGAGCAGAACATCATCTTCAAG
AACACCAAGACCGGCAAGGTGGAGCAGATCTCGGCAGAGGACATAGACCTGATCAATTCGCAGAAGTTCG
TGGGCACCTGGGGACTGAGGGTGTTCACCAAAGGCGGCGTGCTCCACCGCTTCACCGGATTCCGCGACAG
CGAGCACGAGAAGCTGGGCAAGTTTATCAAGGCTGCCTACTCGCAGGAGATGGTCGAGAAGGAGATGTGC
GTCAAGGGCTGGAACTGGGGCACCGCCCGCTTCATGGGCTCCGTCCTGAGCTTCGACAAGGAGTCGAAGA
CCATCTTCGAGGTGCCGCTGTCGCACGTTTCGCAGTGCGTGACCGGCAAGAACGAGGTCACCCTGGAGTT
CCACCAAAACGACGATGCGCCCGTGGGTCTACTGGAGATGCGGTTCCACATACCCGCCGTGGAGTCGGCC
GAGGAGGATCCGGTAGACAAGTTCCACCAGAACGTAATGAGCAAGGCCTCGGTCATCTCGGCTTCGGGCG
AGTCCATCGCCATTTTCAGAGAGATCCAGATCCTCACGCCTCGCGGTCGCTATGACATCAAGATCTTCTC
GACCTTCTTCCAGCTGCACGGCAAGACGTTCGACTACAAGATTCCCATGGACTCGGTGCTGCGGCTCTTC
ATGCTGCCCCACAAAGACAGTCGACAGATGTTCTTTGTGCTCTCCTTGGATCCGCCCATCAAGCAGGGAC
AAACGCGTTACCACTACCTGGTCCTGCTGTTTGCTCCCGATGAGGAGACCACCATTGAGCTGCCATTCTC
GGAAGCCGAGTTGCGAGACAAGTACGAGGGCAAGCTGGAGAAAGAGATCTCCGGGCCGGTGTACGAGGTG
ATGGGCAAAGTGATGAAGGTGCTGATCGGTCGAAAAATTACCGGACCCGGTAACTTTATCGGACACTCTG
GCACGGCTGCAGTGGGCTGCTCGTTCAAGGCTGCAGCTGGATATCTGTATCCCCTGGAGCGAGGATTCAT
CTATATCCACAAGCCACCGCTGCATATCCGCTTTGAGGAGATTAGTTCTGTGAACTTTGCCCGCAGCGGC
GGATCCACGCGATCTTTCGACTTCGAAGTGACGCTCAAGAACGGAACTGTTCACATCTTCTCCTCCATCG
AGAAGGAGGAGTATGCCAAGCTCTTCGACTACATCACACAGAAGAAGTTGCATGTCAGCAACATGGGCAA
GGACAAGAGCGGCTACAAGGACGTGGACTTTGGTGATTCGGACAACGAGAACGAACCAGATGCCTATCTG
GCTCGCCTCAAGGCTGAGGCGAGGGAAAAGGAGGAGGACGACGACGATGGCGACTCGGATGAAGAGTCCA
CGGATGAGGACTTCAAGCCCAACGAGAACGAGTCCGATGTGGCCGAGGAGTATGACAGCAACGTGGAGAG
TGATTCGGACGATGACAGCGATGCTAGTGGCGGCGGAGGCGACAGCGACGGCGCCAAGAAAAAGAAGGAG
AAGAAGTCCGAGAAGAAAGAGAAAAAGGAGAAAAAACACAAGGAGAAGGAGAGAACAAAGAAACCCTCCA
AGAAGAAGAAGGACTCTGGCAAACCCAAGCGCGCCACCACCGCTTTCATGCTCTGGCTGAACGACACGCG
CGAGAGCATCAAGAGGGAAAATCCGGGCATAAAGGTTACCGAGATCGCCAAGAAGGGCGGCGAGATGTGG
AAGGAGCTGAAGGACAAGTCCAAGTGGGAGGATGCGGCGGCCAAGGACAAGCAGCGCTACCACGACGAGA
TGCGCAACTACAAGCCTGAAGCGGGCGGTGACAGCGACAACGAGAAGGGTGGAAAGTCCTCCAAGAAGCG
CAAGACAGAGCCTTCTCCATCCAAGAAGGCGAATACCTCGGGTAGCGGCTTCAAGAGCAAGGAGTACATT
TCGGACGACGACTCCACCAGCTCCGACGACGAGAAGGACAACGAGCCTGCCACGAAGAAGAGCAAGCCGC
CATCCGACGGCGATGCCAAGAAGAAAAAGGCCAAGAGCGAGAGCGAACCGGAGGAGAGCGAGGAGGACAG
CAATGCCAGCGATGAGGATGAGGAAGATGAGGCCAGTGATTACCCAGCTTTCTTGTACAAAGTGGTGATC
AATTCGAAGCTTGAAGGTAAGCCTATCCCTAACCCTCTCCTCGGTCTCGATTCTACGCGTACCGGTCATC
ATCACCATCACCATTGAGTTTGATCCGGCTGCTAACAAAGCCCGAAAGGAAGCTGAGTTGGCTGCTGCCA
CCGCTGAGCAATAACTAGCATAACCCCTTGGGGCCTCTAAACGGGTCTTGAGGGGTTTTTTGCTGAAAGG
AGGAACTATATCCGGATATCCCGCAAGAGGCCCGGCAGTACCGGCATAACCAAGCCTATGCCTACAGCAT
CCAGGGTGACGGTGCCGAGGATGACGATGAGCGCATTGTTAGATTTCATACACGGTGCCTGACTGCGTTA
GCAATTTAACTGTGATAAACTACCGCATTAAAGCTTATCGATGATAAGCTGTCAAACATGAGAATTAATT
CTTGAAGACGAAAGGGCCTCGTGATACGCCTATTTTTATAGGTTAATGTCATGATAATAATGGTTTCTTA
GACGTCAGGTGGCACTTTTCGGGGAAATGTGCGCGGAACCCCTATTTGTTTATTTTTCTAAATACATTCA
AATATGTATCCGCTCATGAGACAATAACCCTGATAAATGCTTCAATAATATTGAAAAAGGAAGAGTATGA
GTATTCAACATTTCCGTGTCGCCCTTATTCCCTTTTTTGCGGCATTTTGCCTTCCTGTTTTTGCTCACCC
AGAAACGCTGGTGAAAGTAAAAGATGCTGAAGATCAGTTGGGTGCACGAGTGGGTTACATCGAACTGGAT
CTCAACAGCGGTAAGATCCTTGAGAGTTTTCGCCCCGAAGAACGTTTTCCAATGATGAGCACTTTTAAAG
TTCTGCTATGTGGCGCGGTATTATCCCGTGTTGACGCCGGGCAAGAGCAACTCGGTCGCCGCATACACTA
TTCTCAGAATGACTTGGTTGAGTACTCACCAGTCACAGAAAAGCATCTTACGGATGGCATGACAGTAAGA
GAATTATGCAGTGCTGCCATAACCATGAGTGATAACACTGCGGCCAACTTACTTCTGACAACGATCGGAG
GACCGAAGGAGCTAACCGCTTTTTTGCACAACATGGGGGATCATGTAACTCGCCTTGATCGTTGGGAACC
GGAGCTGAATGAAGCCATACCAAACGACGAGCGTGACACCACGATGCCTGCAGCAATGGCAACAACGTTG
CGCAAACTATTAACTGGCGAACTACTTACTCTAGCTTCCCGGCAACAATTAATAGACTGGATGGAGGCGG
ATAAAGTTGCAGGACCACTTCTGCGCTCGGCCCTTCCGGCTGGCTGGTTTATTGCTGATAAATCTGGAGC
CGGTGAGCGTGGGTCTCGCGGTATCATTGCAGCACTGGGGCCAGATGGTAAGCCCTCCCGTATCGTAGTT
ATCTACACGACGGGGAGTCAGGCAACTATGGATGAACGAAATAGACAGATCGCTGAGATAGGTGCCTCAC
TGATTAAGCATTGGTAACTGTCAGACCAAGTTTACTCATATATACTTTAGATTGATTTAAAACTTCATTT
TTAATTTAAAAGGATCTAGGTGAAGATCCTTTTTGATAATCTCATGACCAAAATCCCTTAACGTGAGTTT
TCGTTCCACTGAGCGTCAGACCCCGTAGAAAAGATCAAAGGATCTTCTTGAGATCCTTTTTTTCTGCGCG
TAATCTGCTGCTTGCAAACAAAAAAACCACCGCTACCAGCGGTGGTTTGTTTGCCGGATCAAGAGCTACC
AACTCTTTTTCCGAAGGTAACTGGCTTCAGCAGAGCGCAGATACCAAATACTGTCCTTCTAGTGTAGCCG
TAGTTAGGCCACCACTTCAAGAACTCTGTAGCACCGCCTACATACCTCGCTCTGCTAATCCTGTTACCAG
TGGCTGCTGCCAGTGGCGATAAGTCGTGTCTTACCGGGTTGGACTCAAGACGATAGTTACCGGATAAGGC
GCAGCGGTCGGGCTGAACGGGGGGTTCGTGCACACAGCCCAGCTTGGAGCGAACGACCTACACCGAACTG
AGATACCTACAGCGTGAGCTATGAGAAAGCGCCACGCTTCCCGAAGGGAGAAAGGCGGACAGGTATCCGG
TAAGCGGCAGGGTCGGAACAGGAGAGCGCACGAGGGAGCTTCCAGGGGGAAACGCCTGGTATCTTTATAG
TCCTGTCGGGTTTCGCCACCTCTGACTTGAGCGTCGATTTTTGTGATGCTCGTCAGGGGGGCGGAGCCTA
TGGAAAAACGCCAGCAACGCGGCCTTTTTACGGTTCCTGGCCTTTTGCTGGCCTTTTGCTCACATGTTCT
TTCCTGCGTTATCCCCTGATTCTGTGGATAACCGTATTACCGCCTTTGAGTGAGCTGATACCGCTCGCCG
CAGCCGAACGACCGAGCGCAGCGAGTCAGTGAGCGAGGAAGCGGAAGAGCGCCTGATGCGGTATTTTCTC
CTTACGCATCTGTGCGGTATTTCACACCGCAATGGTGCACTCTCAGTACAATCTGCTCTGATGCCGCATA
GTTAAGCCAGTATACACTCCGCTATCGCTACGTGACTGGGTCATGGCTGCGCCCCGACACCCGCCAACAC
CCGCTGACGCGCCCTGACGGGCTTGTCTGCTCCCGGCATCCGCTTACAGACAAGCTGTGACCGTCTCCGG
GAGCTGCATGTGTCAGAGGTTTTCACCGTCATCACCGAAACGCGCGAGGCAGCTGCGGTAAAGCTCATCA
GCGTGGTCGTGAAGCGATTCACAGATGTCTGCCTGTTCATCCGCGTCCAGCTCGTTGAGTTTCTCCAGAA
GCGTTAATGTCTGGCTTCTGATAAAGCGGGCCATGTTAAGGGCGGTTTTTTCCTGTTTGGTCACTGATGC
CTCCGTGTAAGGGGGATTTCTGTTCATGGGGGTAATGATACCGATGAAACGAGAGAGGATGCTCACGATA
CGGGTTACTGATGATGAACATGCCCGGTTACTGGAACGTTGTGAGGGTAAACAACTGGCGGTATGGATGC
GGCGGGACCAGAGAAAAATCACTCAGGGTCAATGCCAGCGCTTCGTTAATACAGATGTAGGTGTTCCACA
GGGTAGCCAGCAGCATCCTGCGATGCAGATCCGGAACATAATGGTGCAGGGCGCTGACTTCCGCGTTTCC
AGACTTTACGAAACACGGAAACCGAAGACCATTCATGTTGTTGCTCAGGTCGCAGACGTTTTGCAGCAGC
AGTCGCTTCACGTTCGCTCGCGTATCGGTGATTCATTCTGCTAACCAGTAAGGCAACCCCGCCAGCCTAG
CCGGGTCCTCAACGACAGGAGCACGATCATGCGCACCCGTGGCCAGGACCCAACGCTGCCCGAGATGCGC
CGCGTGCGGCTGCTGGAGATGGCGGACGCGATGGATATGTTCTGCCAAGGGTTGGTTTGCGCATTCACAG
TTCTCCGCAAGAATTGATTGGCTCCAATTCTTGGAGTGGTGAATCCGTTAGCGAGGTGCCGCCGGCTTCC
ATTCAGGTCGAGGTGGCCCGGCTCCATGCACCGCGACGCAACGCGGGGAGGCAGACAAGGTATAGGGCGG
CGCCTACAATCCATGCCAACCCGTTCCATGTGCTCGCCGAGGCGGCATAAATCGCCGTGACGATCAGCGG
TCCAATGATCGAAGTTAGGCTGGTAAGAGCCGCGAGCGATCCTTGAAGCTGTCCCTGATGGTCGTCATCT
ACCTGCCTGGACAGCATGGCCTGCAACGCGGGCATCCCGATGCCGCCGGAAGCGAGAAGAATCATAATGG
GGAAGGCCATCCAGCCTCGCGTCGCGAACGCCAGCAAGACGTAGCCCAGCGCGTCGGCCGCCATGCCGGC
GATAATGGCCTGCTTCTCGCCGAAACGTTTGGTGGCGGGACCAGTGACGAAGGCTTGAGCGAGGGCGTGC
AAGATTCCGAATACCGCAAGCGACAGGCCGATCATCGTCGCGCTCCAGCGAAAGCGGTCCTCGCCGAAAA
TGACCCAGAGCGCTGCCGGCACCTGTCCTACGAGTTGCATGATAAAGAAGACAGTCATAAGTGCGGCGAC
GATAGTCATGCCCCGCGCCCACCGGAAGGAGCTGACTGGGTTGAAGGCTCTCAAGGGCATCGGTCGAGAT
CCCGGTGCCTAATGAGTGAGCTAACTTACATTAATTGCGTTGCGCTCACTGCCCGCTTTCCAGTCGGGAA
ACCTGTCGTGCCAGCTGCATTAATGAATCGGCCAACGCGCGGGGAGAGGCGGTTTGCGTATTGGGCGCCA
GGGTGGTTTTTCTTTTCACCAGTGAGACGGGCAACAGCTGATTGCCCTTCACCGCCTGGCCCTGAGAGAG
TTGCAGCAAGCGGTCCACGCTGGTTTGCCCCAGCAGGCGAAAATCCTGTTTGATGGTGGTTAACGGCGGG
ATATAACATGAGCTGTCTTCGGTATCGTCGTATCCCACTACCGAGATATCCGCACCAACGCGCAGCCCGG
ACTCGGTAATGGCGCGCATTGCGCCCAGCGCCATCTGATCGTTGGCAACCAGCATCGCAGTGGGAACGAT
GCCCTCATTCAGCATTTGCATGGTTTGTTGAAAACCGGACATGGCACTCCAGTCGCCTTCCCGTTCCGCT
ATCGGCTGAATTTGATTGCGAGTGAGATATTTATGCCAGCCAGCCAGACGCAGACGCGCCGAGACAGAAC
TTAATGGGCCCGCTAACAGCGCGATTTGCTGGTGACCCAATGCGACCAGATGCTCCACGCCCAGTCGCGT
ACCGTCTTCATGGGAGAAAATAATACTGTTGATGGGTGTCTGGTCAGAGACATCAAGAAATAACGCCGGA
ACATTAGTGCAGGCAGCTTCCACAGCAATGGCATCCTGGTCATCCAGCGGATAGTTAATGATCAGCCCAC
TGACGCGTTGCGCGAGAAGATTGTGCACCGCCGCTTTACAGGCTTCGACGCCGCTTCGTTCTACCATCGA
CACCACCACGCTGGCACCCAGTTGATCGGCGCGAGATTTAATCGCCGCGACAATTTGCGACGGCGCGTGC
AGGGCCAGACTGGAGGTGGCAACGCCAATCAGCAACGACTGTTTGCCCGCCAGTTGTTGTGCCACGCGGT
TGGGAATGTAATTCAGCTCCGCCATCGCCGCTTCCACTTTTTCCCGCGTTTTCGCAGAAACGTGGCTGGC
CTGGTTCACCACGCGGGAAACGGTCTGATAAGAGACACCGGCATACTCTGCGACATCGTATAACGTTACT
GGTTTCACATTCACCACCCTGAATTGACTCTCTTCCGGGCGCTATCATGCCATACCGCGAAAGGTTTTGC
GCCATTCGATGGTGTCCGGGATCTCGACGCTCTCCCTTATGCGACTCCTGCATTAGGAAGCAGCCCAGTA
GTAGGTTGAGGCCGTTGAGCACCGCCGCCGCAAGGAATGGTGCATGCAAGGAGATGGCGCCCAACAGTCC
CCCGGCCACGGGGCCTGCCACCATACCCACGCCGAAACAAGCGCTCATGAGCCCGAAGTGGCGAGCCCGA
TCTTCCCCATCGGTGATGTCGGCGATATAGGCGCCAGCAACCGCACCTGTGGCGCCGGTGATGCCGGCCA
CGATGCGTCCGGCGTAGAGGATCGAGATCTCGATCCCGCGAAAT
Features (pLannotate 1.2.2; 22 found; start..end, strand, type, name):
      1..19      +  promoter       T7 promoter: promoter for bacteriophage T7 RNA polymerase
     20..44      +  protein_bind   lac operator: The lac repressor binds to the lac operator to inhibit transcription in E. coli. This inhibition can be relieved by adding lactose or isopropyl-β-D-thiogalactopyranoside (IPTG). lac repressor encoded by lacI
     59..79      +  RBS            RBS (fragment): efficient ribosome binding site from bacteriophage T7 gene 10 (Olins and Rangwala, 1989)
     85..109     +  protein_bind   attB1: mutant version of attB; recombination site for the Gateway® BP reaction BP Clonase™
    112..2280    +  CDS            Ssrp: SSRP1_DROME - Also known as CF5, SSRP1. Experimental evidence at protein level: Swiss-Prot protein existence level 1. Component of the FACT complex, a general chromatin factor that acts to reorganize nucleosomes. The FACT complex is involved in multiple processes that require DNA as a template such as mRNA elongation, DNA replication and DNA repair. During transcription elongation the FACT complex acts as a histone chaperone that both destabilizes and restores nucleosomal structure. It facilitates the passage of RNA polymerase II and transcription by promoting the dissociation of one histone H
   2282..2306    -  protein_bind   attB2: mutant version of attB; recombination site for the Gateway® BP reaction BP Clonase™
   2326..2367    +  CDS            V5 tag: epitope tag from simian virus 5
   2408..2457    +  CDS            SET1 (fragment): solubility-enhancement tag derived from T7 phage gene 10B
   2465..2512    +  terminator     T7 terminator: transcription terminator for bacteriophage T7 RNA polymerase
   2535..2639    -  CDS            TcR (fragment): tetracycline efflux protein; tet; confers resistance to tetracycline
   2687..2715    -  promoter       tet promoter: E. coli promoter for tetracycline efflux protein gene
   2832..2936    +  promoter       AmpR promoter: bla
   2937..3797    +  CDS            AmpR: β-lactamase; bla; confers resistance to ampicillin, carbenicillin, and related antibiotics
   3968..4556    +  rep_origin     ori: high-copy-number ColE1/pMB1/pBR322/pUC origin of replication
   4742..4881    -  misc_feature   bom: basis of mobility region from pBR322
   4983..5174    -  CDS            rop: Rop protein, which maintains plasmids at low copy number; rop
   5191..5571    +  CDS            YPB1_ECOLX: Protein predicted: Swiss-Prot protein existence level 4. From Escherichia coli.
   5813..6437    -  CDS            TcR (fragment): tetracycline efflux protein; tet; confers resistance to tetracycline
   6452..6473    -  protein_bind   CAP binding site: CAP binding activates transcription in the presence of cAMP. E. coli catabolite activator protein
   6486..7568    -  CDS            lacI: lac repressor; lacI; The lac repressor binds to the lac operator to inhibit transcription in E. coli. This inhibition can be relieved by adding lactose or isopropyl-β-D-thiogalactopyranoside (IPTG).
   7569..7646    -  promoter       lacI promoter: lacI
   7654..7933    -  CDS            TcR (fragment): tetracycline efflux protein; tet; confers resistance to tetracycline
