[The description below was written by a language model from this plasmid's Addgene catalogue record and pLannotate feature annotations shown in this document.]
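Description:
pET-DEST42 -SSRP1 is a bacterial expression plasmid for producing Drosophila melanogaster SSRP1 (gene Ssrp), a subunit of the FACT histone chaperone complex, in E. coli. It was made by Gateway recombination from a pDONR-SSRP1 entry clone into the Invitrogen pET-DEST42 destination vector, so the 2,169 bp open reading frame is now flanked by attB1 and attB2 sites. The backbone is pBR322-derived: it carries a ColE1/pMB1-type origin together with the bom region and the rop gene, which keeps copy number low, in line with the catalogue's low-copy designation. Selection is by ampicillin through the β-lactamase gene. The several tetracycline-resistance fragments annotated around the backbone are non-functional remnants of the pBR322 lineage rather than a usable marker.

Expression is driven by a T7 promoter followed by a lac operator and a T7 gene 10 ribosome binding site, with a T7 terminator downstream. The plasmid also encodes lacI, so transcription is repressed until IPTG is added, and it requires a host that supplies T7 RNA polymerase. The coding sequence reads through attB2 into backbone-encoded C-terminal tags. The V5 epitope is annotated in the feature table, whereas the 6xHis tag listed in the catalogue entry was not called by the automated annotation. The short "SET1" fragment just before the terminator is probably an annotation match to T7-derived vector sequence, not a deliberate solubility tag. According to the record, the recombinant protein was used for purifying custom antibodies against SSRP1.
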