Addgene plasmid #170439: pET-DEST42 -SSRP1
Purpose: Express drosophila SSRP1 in E.coli expression system. Generated from pDONR-SSRP1 by Gateway system. Used for custom antibody purification.
Depositing lab: Joan Conaway. Depositing organization: Stowers Institute for Medical Research. Publication: A Role for FACT in RNA Polymerase II Promoter-Proximal Pausing. Tettey TT, Gao X, Shao W, Li H, Story BA, Chitsazan AD, Glaser RL, Goode ZH, Seidel CW, Conaway RC, Zeitlinger J, Blanchette M, Conaway JW. Cell Rep. 2019 Jun 25;27(13):3770-3779.e7. doi: 10.1016/j.celrep.2019.05.099. PubMed 31242411.
Backbone
  Vector backbone: pET-DEST42
  Backbone manufacturer: Invitrogen
  Backbone size w/o insert (bp): 7440
  Total vector size (bp): 7957
  Vector type: Bacterial Expression
Growth in bacteria
  Bacterial resistance: Ampicillin, 100 μg/mL
  Growth temperature: 37°C
  Growth strain: DH5alpha
  Copy number: Low Copy
Gene/Insert
  Gene/Insert name: ssrp1
  Species: D. melanogaster (fly)
  Insert size (bp): 2169
  Entrez Gene: Ssrp (a.k.a. Dmel_CG4817, CG4817, Cf5, Dmel\CG4817, DssRP, SSRP, SSRP1, dSSRP, dSSRP1, dSsrp, ssrp)
  Promoter: T7
  Tag / fusion protein: 6xHis (C terminal on backbone); V5 (C terminal on backbone)
  Cloning method: Gateway Cloning
  Sequencing primers: 5′ T7 promoter
Terms and licenses: Academic/Nonprofit Terms; Industry Terms: Not Available to Industry
How to cite: pET-DEST42 -SSRP1 was a gift from Joan Conaway (Addgene plasmid # 170439 ; http://n2t.net/addgene:170439 ; RRID:Addgene_170439)
